>Addgene plasmid #74388 | pcDNA3 Flag MFF iso1 WT | addgene partial sequence | sequence record 142067 | CMV-F 5'-CGCAAATGGGCGGTAGGCGTG-3'
CTCTCTGGCTACTAGAGAACCCACTGCTTACTGGCTTATCGAAATTAATACGACTCACTATAGGGAGACC
CAAGCTGGCTAGTTAAGCTGAGCATCAACAAGTTTGTACAAAAAAGCAGGCTTCACCATGGATTACAAGG
ACGACGATGACAAGGGCGGATCTATGGCAGAAATTAGTCGAATTCAGTACGAAATGGAATATACTGAAGG
CATTAGTCAGCGAATGAGGGTCCCAGAAAAGTTAAAAGTAGCACCGCCAAACGCTGACCTGGAACAAGGA
TTCCAAGAAGGAGTTCCAAATGCTAGTGTGATAATGCAAGTTCCGGAGAGGATTGTTGTAGCAGGAAATA
ATGAAGATGTTTCATTTTCAAGACCAGCAGATCTTGACCTTATTCAGTCAACTCCCTTTAAACCCCTGGC
ACTGAAAACACCACCTCGTGTACTTACGCTGAGTGAAAGACCACTAGATTTTCTGGATTTAGAAAGACCT
CCTACAACCCCTCAAAATGAAGAAATCCGAGCAGTTGGCAGACTAAAAAGAGAGCGGTCTATGAGTGAAA
ATGCTGTTCGCCAAAATGGACAGCTGGTCAGAAATGATTCTCTGTGGCACAGATCAGATTCTGCCCCAAG
AAATAAAATTTCAAGGTTCCAGGCACCGATTTCTGCACCGGAGTACACTGTGACACCATCGCCACAACAG
GCTCGGGTCTGTCCTCCCCATATGTTACCTGAAGATGGAGCTAATCTTTCCTCTGCTCGTGGCATTTTGT
CGCTTATCCAGTCTTCTACTCGTAGGGCATACCAGCAGATCTTGGATGTGCTGGATGAAAATCGCAGACC
TGTGTTGCGTGGTGGGTCTGCTGCCGCCACTTCTAATCCTCATCATGACAACGTCAGG
