[The description below was written by a language model from this plasmid's Addgene catalogue record.]
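Description:
pcDNA3 Flag MFF iso1 WT is a mammalian expression plasmid built on the pcDNA3 backbone and carrying human mitochondrial fission factor (MFF, also known as C2orf33, EMPF2 or GL004) isoform 1 with an N-terminal Flag epitope tag. It is propagated in E. coli under ampicillin selection; the copy number is listed as unknown. No feature table accompanies the entry, so the promoter and other regulatory elements are not explicitly recorded. The standard pcDNA3 backbone generally drives inserts from the CMV immediate-early promoter with a bovine growth hormone polyadenylation signal, and carries a neomycin resistance cassette for G418 selection in mammalian cells, but the presence of these parts in this particular plasmid cannot be confirmed from the record.

Although the name designates the insert as "WT", the record notes a deletion described as delta exon 1 (1-26). The coding sequence therefore appears to lack the first 26 positions relative to the reference isoform 1 entry, with "WT" presumably meaning that no engineered point mutations are present, such as those in related phosphorylation-site variants. The record does not say whether the numbering refers to amino acids or nucleotides. The Flag tag allows the expressed protein to be detected or immunoprecipitated with anti-Flag antibodies, independently of endogenous MFF.

MFF is an outer mitochondrial membrane protein that acts as a receptor recruiting the fission GTPase DRP1. The associated publication concerns AMP-activated protein kinase mediating mitochondrial fission in response to energy stress. This fits use of the construct for transient or stable expression of tagged MFF in mammalian cells, to study its regulation and role in mitochondrial dynamics.
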