Addgene plasmid #74388: pcDNA3 Flag MFF iso1 WT
Purpose: Flag tagged human MFF isoform 1
Depositing lab: Reuben Shaw. Depositing organization: Salk Institute for Biological Studies. Publication: Metabolism. AMP-activated protein kinase mediates mitochondrial fission in response to energy stress. Toyama EQ, Herzig S, Courchet J, Lewis TL Jr, Loson OC, Hellberg K, Young NP, Chen H, Polleux F, Chan DC, Shaw RJ. Science. 2016 Jan 15;351(6270):275-81. doi: 10.1126/science.aab4138. PubMed 26816379.
Backbone
  Vector backbone: pcDNA3
  Vector type: Mammalian Expression
Growth in bacteria
  Bacterial resistance: Ampicillin, 100 μg/mL
  Growth temperature: 37°C
  Growth strain: DH5alpha
  Copy number: Unknown
Gene/Insert
  Gene/Insert name: Flag-MFF (alt name: Q9GZY8-1)
  Species: H. sapiens (human)
  Mutation: delta exon 1 (1-26)
  Entrez Gene: MFF (a.k.a. C2orf33, EMPF2, GL004)
  Tag / fusion protein: Flag (N terminal on insert)
Terms and licenses: Academic/Nonprofit Terms; Industry Terms: Not Available to Industry
How to cite: pcDNA3 Flag MFF iso1 WT was a gift from Reuben Shaw (Addgene plasmid # 74388 ; http://n2t.net/addgene:74388 ; RRID:Addgene_74388)
